>Addgene plasmid #203032 | Salsa-BC191-P2H11 | addgene full sequence | sequence record 421382 | Addgene NGS Result
AGCGCCCAATACGCAAACCGCCTCTCCCCGCGCGTTGGCCGATTCATTAATGCAGTCGAGGGATCTCCAT
AAGAGAAGAGGGACAGCTATGACTGGGAGTAGTCAGGAGAGGAGGAAAAATCTGGCTAGTAAAACATGTA
AGGAAAATTTTAGGGATGTTAAAGAAAAAAATAACACAAAACAAAATATAAAAAAAATCTAACCTCAAGT
CAAGGCTTTTCTATGGAATAAGGAATGGACAGCAGGGGGCTGTTTCATATACTGATGACCTCTTTATAGC
CAACCTTTGTTCATGGCAGCCAGCATATGGGCATATGTTGCCAAACTCTAAACCAAATACTCATTCTGAT
GTTTTAAATGATTTGCCCTCCCATATGTCCTTCCGAGTGAGAGACACAAAAAATTCCAACACACTATTGC
AATGAAAATAAATTTCCTTTATTAGCCAGAAGTCAGATGCTCAAGGGGCTTCATGATGTCCCCATAATTT
TTGGCAGAGGGAAAAAGATCGATCTCAGTGGTATTTGTGAGCCAGGGCATTGGCCACACCAGCCACCACC
TTCTGATAGGCAGCCTGCACCTGAGGAGTGAATTCTTTGCCAAAATGATGAGACAGCACAACAACCAGCA
CGTTGCCCAGGAGCTGTAGGAAAGAGAAGAAGGCATGAACATGGTTAGCAGAGGGGCCCGGTTTGGACTC
AGAGTATTTTATCCTCATCTCAAACAGTGTATATCATTGTAACCATAAAGAGAAAGGCAGGATGATGACC
AGGGTGTAGTTGTTTCTACCAATAAGAATATTTCCACGCCAGCCAGAATTTATATGCAGAAATATTCTAC
CTTATCATTTAATTATAACAATTGTTCTCTAAAACTGTGCTGAAGTACAATATAATATACCCTGATTGCC
TTGAAAAAAAAGTGATTAGAGAAAGTACTTACAATCTGACAAATAAACAAAAGTGAATTTAAAAATTCGT
TACAAATGCAAGCTAAAGTTTAACGAAAAAGTTACAGAAAATGAAAAGAAAATAAGAGGAGACAATGGTT
GTCAACAGAGTAGAAAGTGAAAGAAACAAAATTATCATGAGGGTCCATGGTGATACAAGGGACATCTTCC
CATTCTAAACAACACCCTGAAAACTTTGCCCCCTCCATATAACATGAATTTTACAATAGCGAAAAAGAAA
GAACAATCAAGGGTCCCCAAACTCACCCTGAAGTTCTCAGCTCTAGAGATATCGTCGAGGCCGCGCTAGC
GTTTAAACTGTCGACCTTAATTAAGAGATCTGCTCGAGGCGCGTCAGCTGACTAGAGGATCCCCGGGTAC
CGAGCTCGAATTCGGGGCCGCGGAGGCTGGATCGGTCCCGGTGTCTTCTATGGAGGTCAAAACAGCGTGG
ATGGCGTCTCCAGGCGATCTGACGGTTCACTAAACGAGCTCTGCTTATATAGGCCTCCCACCGTACACGC
CTACCTCGACCCGGGTACCGAGCTCGACTTTCACTTTTCTCTATCACTGATAGGGAGTGGTAAACTCGAC
TTTCACTTTTCTCTATCACTGATAGGGAGTGGTAAACTCGACTTTCACTTTTCTCTATCACTGATAGGGA
GTGGTAAACTCGACTTTCACTTTTCTCTATCACTGATAGGGAGTGGTAAACTCGACTTTCACTTTTCTCT
ATCACTGATAGGGAGTGGTAAACTCGACCTATATAAGCAGAGCTCGTTTAGTGAACCGTCAGATCGCCTG
GAGACGCCATCCACGCTGTTTTGACCTCCATAGAAGACACCGGGACCGATCCAGCCTCCGCGGCCCCGAA
TTCCTGCAGCGGCCGCTCTAGAACTAGTGGATCCCCGCGGATGGTGAGCAAGGGCGAGGAGCTGTTCACC
GGGGTGGTGCCCATCCTGGTCGAGCTGGACGGCGACGTAAACGGCCACAAGTTCAGCGTGTCCGGCGAGG
GCGAGGGCGATGCCACCTACGGCAAGCTGACCCTGAAGTTCATCTGCACCACCGGCAAGCTGCCCGTGCC
CTGGCCCACCCTCGTGACCACCCTGACCTACGGCGTGCAGTGCTTCAGCCGCTACCCCGACCACATGAAG
CAGCACGACTTCTTCAAGTCCGCCATGCCCGAAGGCTACGTCCAGGAGCGCACCATCTTCTTCAAGGACG
ACGGCAACTACAAGACCCGCGCCGAGGTGAAGTTCGAGGGCGACACCCTGGTGAACCGCATCGAGCTGAA
GGGCATCGACTTCAAGGAGGACGGCAACATCCTGGGGCACAAGCTGGAGTACAACTACAACAGCCACAAC
GTCTATATCATGGCCGACAAGCAGAAGAACGGCATCAAGGTGAACTTCAAGATCCGCCACAACATCGAGG
ACGGCAGCGTGCAGCTCGCCGACCACTACCAGCAGAACACCCCCATCGGCGACGGCCCCGTGCTGCTGCC
CGACAACCACTACCTGAGCACCCAGTCCGCCCTGAGCAAAGACCCCAACGAGAAGCGCGATCACATGGTC
CTGCTGGAGTTCGTGACCGCCGCCGGGATCACTCTCGGCATGGACGAGCTGTACAAGTAAACGAGCACCT
GAATTCGATATCAAGCTTGTCGACCTAGTTCTAGAGGATCCAGACATGATAAGATACATTGATGAGTTTG
GACAAACCACAACTAGAATGCAGTGAAAAAAATGCTTTATTTGTGAAATTTGTGATGCTATTGCTTTATT
TGTAACCATTATAAGCTGCAATAAACAAGTTAACAACAACAATTGCATTCATTTTATGTTTCAGGTTCAG
GGGGAGGTGTGGGAGGTTTTTTAAAGCAAGTAAAACCTCTACAAATGTGGTATGGCTGATTATGATCCTG
CAAGCCTCGTCGTCCTGGCCGGACCACGCTATCTGTGCAAGGTCCCCGGCCCCGGACGCGCGCTCCATGA
GCAGAGCGCCCGCCGCCGAGGCGAAGACTCGGGCGGCGCCCTGCCCGTCCCACCAGGTCAACAGGCGGTA
ACCGGCCTCTTCATCGGGAATGCGCGCGACCTTCAGCATCGCCGGCATGTCCCCCTGGCGGACGGGAAGT
ATCCAGCTCGACCAAGCTGGCCGCGTCGAGTGAAGACGAAAGGGCCTCGTGATACGCCTATTTTTATAGG
TTAATGTCATGATAATAATGGTTTCTTAGACGTCAGGTGGCACTTTTCGGGGAAATGTGCGCGGAACCCC
TATTTGTTTATTTTTCTAAATACATTCAAATATGTATCCGCTCATGAGACAATAACCCTGATAAATGCTT
CAATAATATTGAAAAAGGAAGAGTATGAGTATTCAACATTTCCGTGTCGCCCTTATTCCCTTTTTTGCGG
CATTTTGCCTTCCTGTTTTTGCTCACCCAGAAACGCTGGTGAAAGTAAAAGATGCTGAAGATCAGTTGGG
TGCACGAGTGGGTTACATCGAACTGGATCTCAACAGCGGTAAGATCCTTGAGAGTTTTCGCCCCGAAGAA
CGTTTTCCAATGATGAGCACTTTTAAAGTTCTGCTATGTGGCGCGGTATTATCCCGTGTTGACGCCGGGC
AAGAGCAACTCGGTCGCCGCATACACTATTCTCAGAATGACTTGGTTGAGTACTCACCAGTCACAGAAAA
GCATCTTACGGATGGCATGACAGTAAGAGAATTATGCAGTGCTGCCATAACCATGAGTGATAACACTGCG
GCCAACTTACTTCTGACAACGATCGGAGGACCGAAGGAGCTAACCGCTTTTTTGCACAACATGGGGGATC
ATGTAACTCGCCTTGATCGTTGGGAACCGGAGCTGAATGAAGCCATACCAAACGACGAGCGTGACACCAC
GATGCCTGTAGCAATGGCAACAACGTTGCGCAAACTATTAACTGGCGAACTACTTACTCTAGCTTCCCGG
CAACAATTAATAGACTGGATGGAGGCGGATAAAGTTGCAGGACCACTTCTGCGCTCGGCCCTTCCGGCTG
GCTGGTTTATTGCTGATAAATCTGGAGCCGGTGAGCGTGGGTCTCGCGGTATCATTGCAGCACTGGGGCC
AGATGGTAAGCCCTCCCGTATCGTAGTTATCTACACGACGGGGAGTCAGGCAACTATGGATGAACGAAAT
AGACAGATCGCTGAGATAGGTGCCTCACTGATTAAGCATTGGTAACTGTCAGACCAAGTTTACTCATATA
TACTTTAGATTGATTTAAAACTTCATTTTTAATTTAAAAGGATCTAGGTGAAGATCCTTTTTGATAATCT
CATGACCAAAATCCCTTAACGTGAGTTTTCGTTCCACTGAGCGTCAGACCCCGTAGAAAAGATCAAAGGA
TCTTCTTGAGATCCTTTTTTTCTGCGCGTAATCTGCTGCTTGCAAACAAAAAAACCACCGCTACCAGCGG
TGGTTTGTTTGCCGGATCAAGAGCTACCAACTCTTTTTCCGAAGGTAACTGGCTTCAGCAGAGCGCAGAT
ACCAAATACTGTTCTTCTAGTGTAGCCGTAGTTAGGCCACCACTTCAAGAACTCTGTAGCACCGCCTACA
TACCTCGCTCTGCTAATCCTGTTACCAGTGGCTGCTGCCAGTGGCGATAAGTCGTGTCTTACCGGGTTGG
ACTCAAGACGATAGTTACCGGATAAGGCGCAGCGGTCGGGCTGAACGGGGGGTTCGTGCACACAGCCCAG
CTTGGAGCGAACGACCTACACCGAACTGAGATACCTACAGCGTGAGCTATGAGAAAGCGCCACGCTTCCC
GAAGGGAGAAAGGCGGACAGGTATCCGGTAAGCGGCAGGGTCGGAACAGGAGAGCGCACGAGGGAGCTTC
CAGGGGGAAACGCCTGGTATCTTTATAGTCCTGTCGGGTTTCGCCACCTCTGACTTGAGCGTCGATTTTT
GTGATGCTCGTCAGGGGGGCGGAGCCTATGGAAAAACGCCAGCAACGCGGCCTTTTTACGGTTCCTGGCC
TTTTGCTGGCCTTTTGCTCACATGTTCTTTCCTGCGTTATCCCCTGATTCTGTGGATAACCGTATTACCG
CCTTTGAGTGAGCTGATACCGCTCGCCGCAGCCGAACGACCGAGCGCAGCGAGTCAGTGAGCGAGGAAGC
GGAAG
Features (pLannotate 1.2.2; 17 found; start..end, strand, type, name):
      2..55      +  CDS            lacI (fragment): lac repressor; lacI; The lac repressor binds to the lac operator to inhibit transcription in E. coli. This inhibition can be relieved by adding lactose or isopropyl-β-D-thiogalactopyranoside (IPTG).
    388..443     -  polyA_signal   β-globin poly(A) signal: rabbit β-globin polyadenylation signal (Gil and Proudfoot, 1987)
    518..640     -  CDS            HBB: HBB_COLGU - Experimental evidence at transcript level: Swiss-Prot protein existence level 2. Involved in oxygen transport from the lung to the various peripheral tissues. From Colobus guereza (Mantled guereza) (Eastern black-and-white colobus monkey).
    644..1216    -  intron         β-globin intron: intron from rabbit β-globin gene
   1312..1343    -  misc_feature   MCS (fragment): pUC18/19 multiple cloning site
   1437..1475    -  promoter       minimal CMV promoter: human cytomegalovirus (CMV) immediate early promoter
   1493..1708    -  protein_bind   tetracycline response element (fragment): contains seven copies of the tetracycline operator tetO tetracycline repressor TetR
   1708..1753    +  promoter       TRE3GV promoter (fragment): 3rd-generation Tet-responsive promoter that can be activated by binding of Tet-On® 3G, optimized for retroviral and lentiviral vectors
   1829..1856    +  misc_feature   MCS (fragment): pBluescript multiple cloning site
   1861..2580    +  CDS            EGFP: the original enhanced GFP (Yang et al., 1996) mammalian codon-optimized
   2591..2613    +  misc_feature   MCS (fragment): pBluescript multiple cloning site
   2627..2761    -  polyA_signal   SV40 poly(A) signal: SV40 polyadenylation signal
   2784..2867    -  CDS            large T antigen (fragment): large T antigen from SV40 (simian virus 40)
   2861..3091    -  CDS            str (fragment): STR_KLEPN - Protein inferred from homology: Swiss-Prot protein existence level 3. The aminoglycoside phosphotransferases achieve inactivation of their antibiotic substrates by phosphorylation. From Klebsiella pneumoniae.
   3210..3314    +  promoter       AmpR promoter: bla
   3315..4175    +  CDS            AmpR: β-lactamase; bla; confers resistance to ampicillin, carbenicillin, and related antibiotics
   4346..4934    +  rep_origin     ori: high-copy-number ColE1/pMB1/pBR322/pUC origin of replication
