[The description below was written by a language model from this plasmid's Addgene catalogue record and pLannotate feature annotations shown in this document.]
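Description:
Salsa-BC191-P2H11 is a 5.1 kb mammalian expression plasmid built on the pCER206 backbone, serving as one member of a set of barcoded reporter plasmids for PRESTO-Salsa, a multiplexed assay format for screening GPCR activation. It is propagated in E. coli as a high-copy plasmid through a ColE1/pUC-type origin and selected with ampicillin via the β-lactamase gene and its native promoter. No mammalian selection marker is annotated. Short fragments matching lacI, SV40 large T antigen and an aminoglycoside phosphotransferase appear to be non-functional backbone remnants.

The payload is a synthetic insert of about 730 bp, EGFP followed by barcode BC191, placed under a tetracycline response element. The feature table shows a bidirectional-looking arrangement around the tetO array. On one side, a TRE3G-type promoter fragment leads into mammalian codon-optimised EGFP, followed by a short polylinker region and then an SV40 polyadenylation signal that is annotated on the opposite strand. On the other side, a minimal CMV promoter points toward a polylinker fragment, a rabbit β-globin intron, a globin coding fragment and the β-globin poly(A) signal, with no annotated coding payload in that arm. The barcode itself is not annotated, but the BsrGI and HindIII cloning sites suggest it lies just downstream of EGFP, where it would be included in the reporter transcript.

Because the TRE is activated by a tetracycline transactivator, reporter transcription reports release of such a factor. The unique barcode should let the transcript from this plasmid be distinguished by sequencing from those of other pooled plasmids. The record does not state which receptor is paired with BC191, and "P2H11" is not explained.
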