Addgene plasmid #203032: Salsa-BC191-P2H11
Purpose: Expression of barcoded reporter plasmid for PRESTO-Salsa; EGFP/BC191
Depositing lab: Noah Palm. Depositing organization: Yale University. Publication: Highly multiplexed bioactivity screening reveals human and microbiota metabolome-GPCRome interactions. Chen H, Rosen CE, Gonzalez-Hernandez JA, Song D, Potempa J, Ring AM, Palm NW. Cell. 2023 Jul 6;186(14):3095-3110.e19. doi: 10.1016/j.cell.2023.05.024. Epub 2023 Jun 14. PubMed 37321219.
Backbone
  Vector backbone: pCER206
  Vector type: Mammalian Expression
Growth in bacteria
  Bacterial resistance: Ampicillin, 100 μg/mL
  Growth temperature: 37°C
  Growth strain: DH5alpha
  Copy number: High Copy
Gene/Insert
  Gene/Insert name: EGFP/BC191
  Species: Synthetic
  Insert size (bp): 730
  Promoter: Tet Response Element (TRE)
  Cloning method: Restriction Enzyme; 5′ cloning site BsrGI (not destroyed); 3′ cloning site HindIII (not destroyed)
  Sequencing primers: 5′ Custom primer (GAAGCGCGATCACATGG)
Terms and licenses: Academic/Nonprofit Terms; Industry Terms: Not Available to Industry
How to cite: Salsa-BC191-P2H11 was a gift from Noah Palm (Addgene plasmid # 203032 ; http://n2t.net/addgene:203032 ; RRID:Addgene_203032)
