>Addgene plasmid #203032 | Salsa-BC191-P2H11 | depositor partial sequence | sequence record 393905 | BC191
ACGAGCACCT
